>Addgene plasmid #47187 | TAL3468 | depositor partial sequence | sequence record 67274 | Insert sequence
ATGGACTACAAAGACCATGACGGTGATTATAAAGATCATGACATCGATTACAAGGATGACGATGACAAGA
TGGCCCCCAAGAAGAAGAGGAAGGTGGGCATTCACCGCGGGGTACCTATGGTGGACTTGAGGACACTCGG
TTATTCGCAACAGCAACAGGAGAAAATCAAGCCTAAGGTCAGGAGCACCGTCGCGCAACACCACGAGGCG
CTTGTGGGGCATGGCTTCACTCATGCGCATATTGTCGCGCTTTCACAGCACCCTGCGGCGCTTGGGACGG
TGGCTGTCAAATACCAAGATATGATTGCGGCCCTGCCCGAAGCCACGCACGAGGCAATTGTAGGGGTCGG
TAAACAGTGGTCGGGAGCGCGAGCACTTGAGGCGCTGCTGACTGTGGCGGGTGAGCTTAGGGGGCCTCCG
CTCCAGCTCGACACCGGGCAGCTGCTGAAGATCGCGAAGAGAGGGGGAGTAACAGCGGTAGAGGCAGTGC
ACGCCTGGCGCAATGCGCTCACCGGGGCCCCCTTGAACCTGACCCCAGACCAGGTAGTCGCAATCGCGAA
CAATAATGGGGGAAAGCAAGCCCTGGAAACCGTGCAAAGGTTGTTGCCGGTCCTTTGTCAAGACCACGGC
CTTACACCGGAGCAAGTCGTGGCCATTGCATCCCACGACGGTGGCAAACAGGCTCTTGAGACGGTTCAGA
GACTTCTCCCAGTTCTCTGTCAAGCCCACGGGCTGACTCCCGATCAAGTTGTAGCGATTGCGTCGCATGA
CGGAGGGAAACAAGCATTGGAGACTGTCCAACGGCTCCTTCCCGTGTTGTGTCAAGCCCACGGTTTGACG
CCTGCACAAGTGGTCGCCATCGCCTCGAATGGCGGCGGTAAGCAGGCGCTGGAAACAGTACAGCGCCTGC
TGCCTGTACTGTGCCAGGATCATGGACTGACCCCAGACCAGGTAGTCGCAATCGCGAACAATAATGGGGG
AAAGCAAGCCCTGGAAACCGTGCAAAGGTTGTTGCCGGTCCTTTGTCAAGACCACGGCCTTACACCGGAG
CAAGTCGTGGCCATTGCAAATAATAACGGTGGCAAACAGGCTCTTGAGACGGTTCAGAGACTTCTCCCAG
TTCTCTGTCAAGCCCACGGGCTGACTCCCGATCAAGTTGTAGCGATTGCGTCGCATGACGGAGGGAAACA
AGCATTGGAGACTGTCCAACGGCTCCTTCCCGTGTTGTGTCAAGCCCACGGTTTGACGCCTGCACAAGTG
GTCGCCATCGCCTCCAATATTGGCGGTAAGCAGGCGCTGGAAACAGTACAGCGCCTGCTGCCTGTACTGT
GCCAGGATCATGGACTGACCCCAGACCAGGTAGTCGCAATCGCGTCACATGACGGGGGAAAGCAAGCCCT
GGAAACCGTGCAAAGGTTGTTGCCGGTCCTTTGTCAAGACCACGGCCTTACACCGGAGCAAGTCGTGGCC
ATTGCAAGCAACATCGGTGGCAAACAGGCTCTTGAGACGGTTCAGAGACTTCTCCCAGTTCTCTGTCAAG
CCCACGGGCTGACTCCCGATCAAGTTGTAGCGATTGCGAATAACAATGGAGGGAAACAAGCATTGGAGAC
TGTCCAACGGCTCCTTCCCGTGTTGTGTCAAGCCCACGGTTTGACGCCTGCACAAGTGGTCGCCATCGCC
AACAACAACGGCGGTAAGCAGGCGCTGGAAACAGTACAGCGCCTGCTGCCTGTACTGTGCCAGGATCATG
GACTGACCCCAGACCAGGTAGTCGCAATCGCGAACAATAATGGGGGAAAGCAAGCCCTGGAAACCGTGCA
AAGGTTGTTGCCGGTCCTTTGTCAAGACCACGGCCTTACACCGGAGCAAGTCGTGGCCATTGCATCCCAC
GACGGTGGCAAACAGGCTCTTGAGACGGTTCAGAGACTTCTCCCAGTTCTCTGTCAAGCCCACGGGCTGA
CTCCCGATCAAGTTGTAGCGATTGCGTCGCATGACGGAGGGAAACAAGCATTGGAGACTGTCCAACGGCT
CCTTCCCGTGTTGTGTCAAGCCCACGGTTTGACGCCTGCACAAGTGGTCGCCATCGCCTCGAATGGCGGC
GGTAAGCAGGCGCTGGAAACAGTACAGCGCCTGCTGCCTGTACTGTGCCAGGATCATGGACTGACACCCG
AACAGGTGGTCGCCATTGCTAATAATAACGGAGGACGGCCAGCCTTGGAG
