>Addgene plasmid #47187 | TAL3468 | addgene partial sequence | sequence record 68696 | JDS-TALEN-F 5'-TAGGGGTCGGTAAACAGTGG-3'
TGTGGCGGGTGAGCTTAGGGGGCCTCCGCTCCAGCTCGACACCGGGCAGCTGCTGAAGATCGCGAAGAGA
GGGGGAGTAACAGCGGTAGAGGCAGTGCACGCCTGGCGCAATGCGCTCACCGGGGCCCCCTTGAACCTGA
CCCCAGACCAGGTAGTCGCAATCGCGAACAATAATGGGGGAAAGCAAGCCCTGGAAACCGTGCAAAGGTT
GTTGCCGGTCCTTTGTCAAGACCACGGCCTTACACCGGAGCAAGTCGTGGCCATTGCATCCCACGACGGT
GGCAAACAGGCTCTTGAGACGGTTCAGAGACTTCTCCCAGTTCTCTGTCAAGCCCACGGGCTGACTCCCG
ATCAAGTTGTAGCGATTGCGTCGCATGACGGAGGGAAACAAGCATTGGAGACTGTCCAACGGCTCCTTCC
CGTGTTGTGTCAAGCCCACGGTTTGACGCCTGCACAAGTGGTCGCCATCGCCTCGAATGGCGGCGGTAAG
CAGGCGCTGGAAACAGTACAGCGCCTGCTGCCTGTACTGTGCCAGGATCATGGACTGACCCCAGACCAGG
TAGTCGCAATCGCGAACAATAATGGGGGAAAGCAAGCCCTGGAAACCGTGCAAAGGTTGTTGCCGGTCCT
TTGTCAAGACCACGGCCTTACACCGGAGCAAGTCGTGGCCATTGCAAATAATAACGGTGGCAAACAGGCT
CTTGAGACGGTTCAGAGACTTCTCCCAGTTCTCTGTCAAGCCCACGGGCTGACTCCCGATCAAGTTGTAG
CGATTGCGTCGCATGACGGAGGGAAACAAGCATTGGAGACTGTCCAACGGCTCCTTCCCGTGTTGTGTCA
AGCCCACGGTTTGACGCCTGCACAAGTGGTCGCCATCGCCTCCAATATTGGCGGTAAGCAGGCGCTGGAA
ACAGTACAGCGCCTGCTGCCTGTACTGTGCCAGGATCATGGACTGACCCC
