[The description below was written by a language model from this plasmid's Addgene catalogue record.]
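Description:
TAL3468 is a TALEN expression plasmid encoding the left-hand monomer of a nuclease pair designed against the zebrafish (D. rerio) gene kcnma1a. It is built on the JDS74 backbone, a 6,447 bp TALEN framework vector classed as mammalian expression with a T7 promoter. It is maintained in bacteria as a high-copy plasmid under ampicillin selection. The record does not include a feature table, so the origin of replication and other backbone details are not explicitly listed.

The roughly 1.4 kb insert is an engineered array of TAL effector repeats that determines which DNA sequence the protein binds. It was placed into the backbone through BsmBI sites that were destroyed during cloning. BsmBI is a type IIS enzyme that cuts outside its recognition sequence, so this leaves the array fused in frame to the flanking backbone-encoded segments. These segments supply an N-terminal 3X Flag epitope tag for detection and a C-terminal wild-type FokI nuclease domain. Expression in transfected cells is driven by the CMV promoter. The T7 designation suggests that the coding region can also be transcribed in vitro to produce mRNA, the usual route for delivery into zebrafish embryos, although the record does not spell this out.

Because FokI cleaves only as a dimer, this left monomer is meant to be used with a matching right-hand TALEN that binds the opposite half-site at the kcnma1a locus. Together the pair makes a targeted double-strand break whose error-prone repair can disrupt the gene. The insert name marks the plasmid as part of a zebrafish community TALEN set, and the associated publication concerns targeted gene disruption in somatic zebrafish cells.
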