Addgene plasmid #47187: TAL3468
Depositing lab: Keith Joung. Depositing organization: Massachusetts General Hospital. Publication: Targeted gene disruption in somatic zebrafish cells using engineered TALENs. Sander JD, Cade L, Khayter C, Reyon D, Peterson RT, Joung JK, Yeh JR. Nat Biotechnol. 2011 Aug 5;29(8):697-8. doi: 10.1038/nbt.1934. PubMed 21822241.
Backbone
  Vector backbone: JDS74
  Backbone manufacturer: Addgene plasmid #32288
  Backbone size w/o insert (bp): 6447
  Vector type: Mammalian Expression ; T7
Growth in bacteria
  Bacterial resistance: Ampicillin, 100 μg/mL
  Growth temperature: 37°C
  Growth strain: XL1 Blue
  Copy number: High Copy
Gene/Insert
  Gene/Insert name: ZebrafishCommunity-kcnma1a-left (alt name: kcnma1a)
  Species: D. rerio (zebrafish)
  Insert size (bp): 1430
  Entrez Gene: kcnma1a (a.k.a. kcnm, kcnma1, s, si:ch211-39f22.2)
  Promoter: CMV
  Tag / fusion protein: 3X Flag (N terminal on backbone); WT FOKI (C terminal on backbone)
  Cloning method: Restriction Enzyme; 5′ cloning site BsmBI (destroyed during cloning); 3′ cloning site BsmBI (destroyed during cloning)
  Sequencing primers: 5′ CMV-F; 3′ BGH-rev
Terms and licenses: Academic/Nonprofit Terms; Industry Terms: Not Available to Industry
Depositor comments: Target binding site: TGCCTGGCACAGGGCCTG It is strongly recommended that users perform a diagnostic digest to verify this plasmid prior to use. For example, a double digest of the plasmid with BamHI and KpnI should result in two bands at 2.3kb and 5.8kb.
How to cite: TAL3468 was a gift from Keith Joung (Addgene plasmid # 47187 ; http://n2t.net/addgene:47187 ; RRID:Addgene_47187)
